>Addgene plasmid #222129 | pEIF3D-S528N-S529N-sgEIF3D | addgene full sequence | sequence record 447862 | Addgene NGS Result
GTCGACGGATCGGGAGATCTCCCGATCCCCTATGGTGCACTCTCAGTACAATCTGCTCTGATGCCGCATA
GTTAAGCCAGTATCTGCTCCCTGCTTGTGTGTTGGAGGTCGCTGAGTAGTGCGCGAGCAAAATTTAAGCT
ACAACAAGGCAAGGCTTGACCGACAATTGCATGAAGAATCTGCTTAGGGTTAGGCGTTTTGCGCTGCTTC
GCGATGTACGGGCCAGATATACGCGTTGACATTGATTATTGACTAGTTATTAATAGTAATCAATTACGGG
GTCATTAGTTCATAGCCCATATATGGAGTTCCGCGTTACATAACTTACGGTAAATGGCCCGCCTGGCTGA
CCGCCCAACGACCCCCGCCCATTGACGTCAATAATGACGTATGTTCCCATAGTAACGCCAATAGGGACTT
TCCATTGACGTCAATGGGTGGAGTATTTACGGTAAACTGCCCACTTGGCAGTACATCAAGTGTATCATAT
GCCAAGTACGCCCCCTATTGACGTCAATGACGGTAAATGGCCCGCCTGGCATTATGCCCAGTACATGACC
TTATGGGACTTTCCTACTTGGCAGTACATCTACGTATTAGTCATCGCTATTACCATGGTGATGCGGTTTT
GGCAGTACATCAATGGGCGTGGATAGCGGTTTGACTCACGGGGATTTCCAAGTCTCCACCCCATTGACGT
CAATGGGAGTTTGTTTTGGCACCAAAATCAACGGGACTTTCCAAAATGTCGTAACAACTCCGCCCCATTG
ACGCAAATGGGCGGTAGGCGTGTACGGTGGGAGGTCTATATAAGCAGCGCGTTTTGCCTGTACTGGGTCT
CTCTGGTTAGACCAGATCTGAGCCTGGGAGCTCTCTGGCTAACTAGGGAACCCACTGCTTAAGCCTCAAT
AAAGCTTGCCTTGAGTGCTTCAAGTAGTGTGTGCCCGTCTGTTGTGTGACTCTGGTAACTAGAGATCCCT
CAGACCCTTTTAGTCAGTGTGGAAAATCTCTAGCAGTGGCGCCCGAACAGGGACTTGAAAGCGAAAGGGA
AACCAGAGGAGCTCTCTCGACGCAGGACTCGGCTTGCTGAAGCGCGCACGGCAAGAGGCGAGGGGCGGCG
ACTGGTGAGTACGCCAAAAATTTTGACTAGCGGAGGCTAGAAGGAGAGAGATGGGTGCGAGAGCGTCAGT
ATTAAGCGGGGGAGAATTAGATCGCGATGGGAAAAAATTCGGTTAAGGCCAGGGGGAAAGAAAAAATATA
AATTAAAACATATAGTATGGGCAAGCAGGGAGCTAGAACGATTCGCAGTTAATCCTGGCCTGTTAGAAAC
ATCAGAAGGCTGTAGACAAATACTGGGACAGCTACAACCATCCCTTCAGACAGGATCAGAAGAACTTAGA
TCATTATATAATACAGTAGCAACCCTCTATTGTGTGCATCAAAGGATAGAGATAAAAGACACCAAGGAAG
CTTTAGACAAGATAGAGGAAGAGCAAAACAAAAGTAAGACCACCGCACAGCAAGCGGCCGGCCGCTGATC
TTCAGACCTGGAGGAGGAGATATGAGGGACAATTGGAGAAGTGAATTATATAAATATAAAGTAGTAAAAA
TTGAACCATTAGGAGTAGCACCCACCAAGGCAAAGAGAAGAGTGGTGCAGAGAGAAAAAAGAGCAGTGGG
AATAGGAGCTTTGTTCCTTGGGTTCTTGGGAGCAGCAGGAAGCACTATGGGCGCAGCGTCAATGACGCTG
ACGGTACAGGCCAGACAATTATTGTCTGGTATAGTGCAGCAGCAGAACAATTTGCTGAGGGCTATTGAGG
CGCAACAGCATCTGTTGCAACTCACAGTCTGGGGCATCAAGCAGCTCCAGGCAAGAATCCTGGCTGTGGA
AAGATACCTAAAGGATCAACAGCTCCTGGGGATTTGGGGTTGCTCTGGAAAACTCATTTGCACCACTGCT
GTGCCTTGGAATGCTAGTTGGAGTAATAAATCTCTGGAACAGATTTGGAATCACACGACCTGGATGGAGT
GGGACAGAGAAATTAACAATTACACAAGCTTAATACACTCCTTAATTGAAGAATCGCAAAACCAGCAAGA
AAAGAATGAACAAGAATTATTGGAATTAGATAAATGGGCAAGTTTGTGGAATTGGTTTAACATAACAAAT
TGGCTGTGGTATATAAAATTATTCATAATGATAGTAGGAGGCTTGGTAGGTTTAAGAATAGTTTTTGCTG
TACTTTCTATAGTGAATAGAGTTAGGCAGGGATATTCACCATTATCGTTTCAGACCCACCTCCCAACCCC
GAGGGGACCCGACAGGCCCGAAGGAATAGAAGAAGAAGGTGGAGAGAGAGACAGAGACAGATCCATTCGA
TTAGTGAACGGATCGGCACTGCGTGCGCCAATTCTGCAGACAAATGGCAGTATTCATCCACAATTTTAAA
AGAAAAGGGGGGATTGGGGGGTACAGTGCAGGGGAAAGAATAGTAGACATAATAGCAACAGACATACAAA
CTAAAGAATTACAAAAACAAATTACAAAAATTCAAAATTTTCGGGTTTATTACAGGGACAGCAGAGATCC
AGTTTGGTTAGTACCGGGCCCGCTCTAGAGATCCGACGCGCCATCTCTAGGCCCGCGCCGGCCCCCTCGC
ACGGACTTGTGGGAGAAGCTCGGCTACTCCCCTGCCCCGGTTAATTTGCATATAATATTTCCTAGTAACT
ATAGAGGCTTAATGTGCGATAAAAGACAGATAATCTGTTCTTTTTAATACTAGCTACATTTTACATGATA
GGCTTGGATTTCTATAACTTCGTATAGCATACATTATACGAAGTTATAAACAGCACAAAAGGAAACTCAC
CCTAACTGTAAAGTAATTGTGTGTTTTGAGACTATAAGTATCCCTTGGAGAACCACCTTGTTGGCTGCTG
CTAACGCGGTCCCGTTTAAGAGCTAAGCTGGAAACAGCATAGCAAGTTTAAATAAGGCTAGTCCGTTATC
AACTTGAAAAAGTGGCACCGAGTCGGTGCTTTTTTTCTCGAGTACTAGGATCCATTAGGCGGCCGCGTGG
ATAACCGTATTACCGCCATGCATTGCAGCCCCGATAAAATAAAAGATTTTATTTAGTCTCCAGAAAAAGG
GGGGAATGAAAGACCCCACCTGTAGGTTTGGCAAGCTAGCTGCAGTAACGCCATTTTGCAAGGCATGGAA
AAATACCAAACCAAGAATAGAGAAGTTCAGATCAAGGGCGGGTACATGAAAATAGCTAACGTTGGGCCAA
ACAGGATATCTGCGGTGAGCAGTTTCGGCCCCGGCCCGGGGCCAAGAACAGATGGTCACCGCAGTTTCGG
CCCGGGCCCGAGGCCAAGAACAGATGGTCCCCAGATATGGCCCAACCCTCAGCAGTTTCTTAAGACCCAT
CAGATGTTTCCAGGCTCCCCCAAGGACCTGAAATGACCCTGCGCCTTATTTGAATTAACCAATCAGCCTG
CTTCTCGCTTCTGTTCGCGCGCTTCTGCTTCCCGAGCTCTATAAAAGAGCTCACAACCCCTCACTCGGCG
CGCCAGTCCTCCGACAGACTGAGTCGCCCGGGGCTAGCCCACCATGACCGAGTACAAGCCCACGGTGCGC
CTCGCCACCCGCGACGACGTCCCCCGGGCCGTACGCACCCTCGCCGCCGCGTTCGCCGACTACCCCGCCA
CGCGCCACACCGTCGACCCGGACCGCCACATCGAGCGGGTCACCGAGCTGCAAGAACTCTTCCTCACGCG
CGTCGGGCTCGACATCGGCAAGGTGTGGGTCGCGGACGACGGCGCCGCGGTGGCGGTCTGGACCACGCCG
GAGAGCGTCGAAGCGGGGGCGGTGTTCGCCGAGATCGGCCCGCGCATGGCCGAGTTGAGCGGTTCCCGGC
TGGCCGCGCAGCAACAGATGGAAGGCCTCCTGGCGCCGCACCGGCCCAAGGAGCCCGCGTGGTTCCTGGC
CACCGTCGGCGTCTCGCCCGACCACCAGGGCAAGGGTCTGGGCAGCGCCGTCGTGCTCCCCGGAGTGGAG
GCGGCCGAGCGCGCCGGGGTGCCCGCCTTCCTGGAGACCTCCGCGCCCCGCAACCTCCCCTTCTACGAGC
GGCTCGGCTTCACCGTCACCGCCGACGTCGAGGTGCCCGAAGGACCGCGCACCTGGTGCATGACCCGCAA
GCCCGGTGCCGGATCGGGAGAGGGCAGAGGAAGTCTGCTAACATGCGGTGACGTCGAGGAGAATCCTGGC
CCACCGGTCGCCACCAGCGAGCTGATTAAGGAGAACATGCACATGAAGCTGTACATGGAGGGCACCGTGG
ACAACCATCACTTCAAGTGCACATCCGAGGGCGAAGGCAAGCCCTACGAGGGCACCCAGACCATGAGAAT
CAAGGTGGTCGAGGGCGGCCCTCTCCCCTTCGCCTTCGACATCCTGGCTACTAGCTTCCTCTACGGCAGC
AAGACCTTCATCAACCACACCCAGGGCATCCCCGACTTCTTCAAGCAGTCCTTCCCTGAGGGCTTCACAT
GGGAGAGAGTCACCACATACGAAGACGGGGGCGTGCTGACCGCTACCCAGGACACCAGCCTCCAGGACGG
CTGCCTCATCTACAACGTCAAGATCAGAGGGGTGAACTTCACATCCAACGGCCCTGTGATGCAGAAGAAA
ACACTCGGCTGGGAGGCCTTCACCGAGACGCTGTACCCCGCTGACGGCGGCCTGGAAGGCAGAAACGACA
TGGCCCTGAAGCTCGTGGGCGGGAGCCATCTGATCGCAAACATCAAGACCACATATAGATCCAAGAAACC
CGCTAAGAACCTCAAGATGCCTGGCGTCTACTATGTGGACTACAGACTGGAAAGAATCAAGGAGGCCAAC
AACGAGACCTACGTCGAGCAGCACGAGGTGGCAGTGGCCAGATACTGCGACCTCCCTAGCAAACTGGGGC
ACAAGCTTAATGGTAGTGGGGCTACTAACTTCAGCCTGCTGAAGCAGGCTGGAGACGTGGAGGAGAACCC
TGGACCTGCAAAGTTCATGACACCCGTGATCCAGGACAACCCCTCAGGCTGGGGTCCCTGTGCGGTTCCC
GAGCAGTTTCGGGATATGCCCTACCAGCCGTTCAGCAAAGGAGATCGGCTAGGAAAGGTTGCAGACTGGA
CAGGAGCCACATACCAAGATAAGAGGTACACAAATAAGTACTCCTCTCAGTTTGGTGGTGGAAGTCAATA
TGCTTATTTCCATGAGGAGGATGAAAGTAGCTTCCAGCTGGTGGATACAGCGCGCACACAGAAGACGGCC
TACCAGCGGAATCGAATGAGATTTGCCCAGAGGAACCTCCGCAGAGACAAAGATCGTCGGAACATGTTGC
AGTTCAACCTGCAGATCCTGCCTAAGAGTGCCAAACAGAAAGAGAGAGAACGCATTCGACTGCAGAAAAA
GTTCCAGAAACAATTTGGGGTTAGGCAGAAATGGGATCAGAAATCACAGAAACCCCGAGACTCTTCAGTT
GAAGTTCGTAGTGATTGGGAAGTGAAAGAGGAAATGGATTTTCCTCAGTTGATGAAGATGCGCTACTTGG
AAGTATCAGAGCCACAGGACATTGAGTGTTGTGGGGCCCTAGAATACTACGACAAAGCCTTTGACCGCAT
CACCACGAGGAGTGAGAAGCCACTGCGGAGCATCAAGCGCATCTTCCACACTGTCACCACCACAGACGAC
CCTGTCATCCGCAAGCTGGCAAAAACTCAGGGGAATGTGTTTGCCACTGATGCCATCCTGGCCACGCTGA
TGAGCTGTACCCGCTCAGTGTATTCCTGGGATATTGTCGTCCAGAGAGTTGGGTCCAAACTCTTCTTTGA
CAAGAGAGACAACTCTGACTTTGACCTCCTGACAGTGAGTGAGACTGCCAATGAGCCCCCTCAAGATGAA
GGTAATTCCTTCAATTCACCCCGCAACCTGGCCATGGAGGCAACCTACATCAACCACAATTTCTCCCAGC
AGTGCTTGAGAATGGGGAAGGAAAGATACAACTTCCCCAACCCAAACCCGTTTGTGGAGGACGACATGGA
TAAGAATGAAATCGCCTCTGTTGCGTACCGTTACCGCAGGTGGAAGCTTGGAGATGATATTGACCTTATT
GTCCGTTGTGAGCACGATGGCGTCATGACTGGAGCCAACGGGGAAGTGTCCTTCATCAACATCAAGACAC
TCAATGAGTGGGATTCCAGGCACTGTAATGGCGTTGACTGGCGTCAGAAGCTGGACTCTCAGCGAGGGGC
TGTCATTGCCACGGAGCTGAAGAACAACAGCTACAAGTTGGCCCGGTGGACCTGCTGTGCTTTGCTGGCT
GGATCTGAGTACCTCAAGCTTGGTTATGTGTCTCGGTACCACGTGAAAGACTCCTCACGCCACGTCATCC
TAGGCACCCAGCAGTTCAAGCCTAATGAGTTTGCCAGCCAGATCAACCTGAGCGTGGAGAATGCCTGGGG
CATTTTACGCTGCGTCATTGACATCTGCATGAAGCTGGAGGAGGGCAAATACCTCATCCTCAAGGACCCC
AACAAGCAGGTCATCCGTGTCTACAGCCTCCCTGATGGCACCTTCAACAACGATGAAGATGAGGAGGAAG
AGGAGGAGGAAGAAGAGGAAGAAGAAGAGGAAGAAACTTAATAAGAATTCGTCGAGGGACCTAATAACTT
CGTATAGCATACATTATACGAAGTTATACATGTTTAAGGGTTCCGGTTCCACTAGGTACAATTCGATATC
AAGCTTATCGATAATCAACCTCTGGATTACAAAATTTGTGAAAGATTGACTGGTATTCTTAACTATGTTG
CTCCTTTTACGCTATGTGGATACGCTGCTTTAATGCCTTTGTATCATGCTATTGCTTCCCGTATGGCTTT
CATTTTCTCCTCCTTGTATAAATCCTGGTTGCTGTCTCTTTATGAGGAGTTGTGGCCCGTTGTCAGGCAA
CGTGGCGTGGTGTGCACTGTGTTTGCTGACGCAACCCCCACTGGTTGGGGCATTGCCACCACCTGTCAGC
TCCTTTCCGGGACTTTCGCTTTCCCCCTCCCTATTGCCACGGCGGAACTCATCGCCGCCTGCCTTGCCCG
CTGCTGGACAGGGGCTCGGCTGTTGGGCACTGACAATTCCGTGGTGTTGTCGGGGAAATCATCGTCCTTT
CCTTGGCTGCTCGCCTGTGTTGCCACCTGGATTCTGCGCGGGACGTCCTTCTGCTACGTCCCTTCGGCCC
TCAATCCAGCGGACCTTCCTTCCCGCGGCCTGCTGCCGGCTCTGCGGCCTCTTCCGCGTCTTCGCCTTCG
CCCTCAGACGAGTCGGATCTCCCTTTGGGCCGCCTCCCCGCATCGATACCGTCGACCTCGATCGAGACCT
AGAAAAACATGGAGCAATCACAAGTAGCAATACAGCAGCTACCAATGCTGATTGTGCCTGGCTAGAAGCA
CAAGAGGAGGAGGAGGTGGGTTTTCCAGTCACACCTCAGGTACCTTTAAGACCAATGACTTACAAGGCAG
CTGTAGATCTTAGCCACTTTTTAAAAGAAAAGGGGGGACTGGAAGGGCTAATTCACTCCCAACGAAGACA
AGATATCCTTGATCTGTGGATCTACCACACACAAGGCTACTTCCCTGATTGGCAGAACTACACACCAGGG
CCAGGGATCAGATATCCACTGACCTTTGGATGGTGCTACAAGCTAGTACCAGTTGAGCAAGAGAAGGTAG
AAGAAGCCAATGAAGGAGAGAACACCCGCTTGTTACACCCTGTGAGCCTGCATGGGATGGATGACCCGGA
GAGAGAAGTATTAGAGTGGAGGTTTGACAGCCGCCTAGCATTTCATCACATGGCCCGAGAGCTGCATCCG
GACTGTACTGGGTCTCTCTGGTTAGACCAGATCTGAGCCTGGGAGCTCTCTGGCTAACTAGGGAACCCAC
TGCTTAAGCCTCAATAAAGCTTGCCTTGAGTGCTTCAAGTAGTGTGTGCCCGTCTGTTGTGTGACTCTGG
TAACTAGAGATCCCTCAGACCCTTTTAGTCAGTGTGGAAAATCTCTAGCAGCATGTGAGCAAAAGGCCAG
CAAAAGGCCAGGAACCGTAAAAAGGCCGCGTTGCTGGCGTTTTTCCATAGGCTCCGCCCCCCTGACGAGC
ATCACAAAAATCGACGCTCAAGTCAGAGGTGGCGAAACCCGACAGGACTATAAAGATACCAGGCGTTTCC
CCCTGGAAGCTCCCTCGTGCGCTCTCCTGTTCCGACCCTGCCGCTTACCGGATACCTGTCCGCCTTTCTC
CCTTCGGGAAGCGTGGCGCTTTCTCATAGCTCACGCTGTAGGTATCTCAGTTCGGTGTAGGTCGTTCGCT
CCAAGCTGGGCTGTGTGCACGAACCCCCCGTTCAGCCCGACCGCTGCGCCTTATCCGGTAACTATCGTCT
TGAGTCCAACCCGGTAAGACACGACTTATCGCCACTGGCAGCAGCCACTGGTAACAGGATTAGCAGAGCG
AGGTATGTAGGCGGTGCTACAGAGTTCTTGAAGTGGTGGCCTAACTACGGCTACACTAGAAGAACAGTAT
TTGGTATCTGCGCTCTGCTGAAGCCAGTTACCTTCGGAAAAAGAGTTGGTAGCTCTTGATCCGGCAAACA
AACCACCGCTGGTAGCGGTGGTTTTTTTGTTTGCAAGCAGCAGATTACGCGCAGAAAAAAAGGATCTCAA
GAAGATCCTTTGATCTTTTCTACGGGGTCTGACGCTCAGTGGAACGAAAACTCACGTTAAGGGATTTTGG
TCATGAGATTATCAAAAAGGATCTTCACCTAGATCCTTTTAAATTAAAAATGAAGTTTTAAATCAATCTA
AAGTATATATGAGTAAACTTGGTCTGACAGTTACCAATGCTTAATCAGTGAGGCACCTATCTCAGCGATC
TGTCTATTTCGTTCATCCATAGTTGCCTGACTCCCCGTCGTGTAGATAACTACGATACGGGAGGGCTTAC
CATCTGGCCCCAGTGCTGCAATGATACCGCGAGACCCACGCTCACCGGCTCCAGATTTATCAGCAATAAA
CCAGCCAGCCGGAAGGGCCGAGCGCAGAAGTGGTCCTGCAACTTTATCCGCCTCCATCCAGTCTATTAAT
TGTTGCCGGGAAGCTAGAGTAAGTAGTTCGCCAGTTAATAGTTTGCGCAACGTTGTTGCCATTGCTACAG
GCATCGTGGTGTCACGCTCGTCGTTTGGTATGGCTTCATTCAGCTCCGGTTCCCAACGATCAAGGCGAGT
TACATGATCCCCCATGTTGTGCAAAAAAGCGGTTAGCTCCTTCGGTCCTCCGATCGTTGTCAGAAGTAAG
TTGGCCGCAGTGTTATCACTCATGGTTATGGCAGCACTGCATAATTCTCTTACTGTCATGCCATCCGTAA
GATGCTTTTCTGTGACTGGTGAGTACTCAACCAAGTCATTCTGAGAATAGTGTATGCGGCGACCGAGTTG
CTCTTGCCCGGCGTCAATACGGGATAATACCGCGCCACATAGCAGAACTTTAAAAGTGCTCATCATTGGA
AAACGTTCTTCGGGGCGAAAACTCTCAAGGATCTTACCGCTGTTGAGATCCAGTTCGATGTAACCCACTC
GTGCACCCAACTGATCTTCAGCATCTTTTACTTTCACCAGCGTTTCTGGGTGAGCAAAAACAGGAAGGCA
AAATGCCGCAAAAAAGGGAATAAGGGCGACACGGAAATGTTGAATACTCATACTCTTCCTTTTTCAATAT
TATTGAAGCATTTATCAGGGTTATTGTCTCATGAGCGGATACATATTTGAATGTATTTAGAAAAATAAAC
AAATAGGGGTTCCGCGCACATTTCCCCGAAAAGTGCCACCTGAC
Features (pLannotate 1.2.2; 24 found; start..end, strand, type, name):
     31..83      -  misc_feature   bom (fragment): basis of mobility region from pBR322
    238..617     +  enhancer       CMV enhancer: human cytomegalovirus immediate early enhancer
    618..817     +  promoter       CMV promoter: human cytomegalovirus (CMV) immediate early promoter
    835..1015    +  LTR            5' LTR (truncated): truncated 5' long terminal repeat (LTR) from HIV-1
   1062..1187    +  misc_feature   HIV-1 Ψ: packaging signal of human immunodeficiency virus type 1
   1171..1509    +  CDS            HIV-1 gag (fragment): gag protein from human immunodeficiency virus 1; gag
   1684..1917    +  misc_feature   RRE: The Rev response element (RRE) of HIV-1 allows for Rev-dependent mRNA export from the nucleus to the cytoplasm.
   2294..2394    +  CDS            Rev (fragment): human immunodeficiency virus 1 (HIV-1) Rev protein; rev; enhances nuclear export of unspliced and incompletely spliced viral mRNAs
   2444..2561    +  misc_feature   cPPT/CTS: central polypurine tract and central termination sequence of HIV-1
   2814..2847    +  protein_bind   loxP: Cre-mediated recombination occurs in the 8-bp core sequence (GCATACAT). Cre recombinase
   2972..3039    +  misc_RNA       tracrRNA (fragment): trans-activating CRISPR RNA for the Streptococcus pyogenes CRISPR/Cas9 system
   3195..3602    +  promoter       SFFV promoter: spleen focus-forming virus long terminal repeat (LTR) promoter
   3614..4210    +  CDS            PuroR: puromycin N-acetyltransferase; pac from Streptomyces alboniger; confers resistance to puromycin
   4286..4981    +  CDS            TagBFP: TagBFP is a basic (constitutively fluorescent) blue fluorescent protein published in 2008, derived from Entacmaea quadricolor. It is reported to be a very rapidly-maturing monomer with very low acid sensitivity.
   5048..6637    +  CDS            EIF3D: EIF3D_HUMAN - Also known as EIF3S7 From Homo sapiens (Human).
   6714..6747    +  protein_bind   loxP: Cre-mediated recombination occurs in the 8-bp core sequence (GCATACAT). Cre recombinase
   6780..6803    +  misc_feature   MCS (fragment): pBluescript multiple cloning site
   6803..7391    +  misc_feature   WPRE: woodchuck hepatitis virus posttranscriptional regulatory element
   7392..7411    +  misc_feature   MCS (fragment): pBluescript multiple cloning site
   7413..7913    +  CDS            nef (fragment): NEF_HV1LA - Experimental evidence at protein level: Swiss-Prot protein existence level 1. Extracellular Nef protein targets CD4(+) T-lymphocytes for apoptosis by interacting with CXCR4 surface receptors. From Human immunodeficiency virus type 1 group M subtype B (isolate Lai) (HIV-1).
   7920..8100    +  LTR            5' LTR (truncated): truncated 5' long terminal repeat (LTR) from HIV-1
   8162..8750    -  rep_origin     ori: high-copy-number ColE1/pMB1/pBR322/pUC origin of replication
   8921..9781    -  CDS            AmpR: β-lactamase; bla; confers resistance to ampicillin, carbenicillin, and related antibiotics
   9782..9886    -  promoter       AmpR promoter: bla
