[The description below was written by a language model from this plasmid's Addgene catalogue record and pLannotate feature annotations shown in this document.]
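Description:
pEIF3D-S528N-S529N-sgEIF3D is a 9.9 kb HIV-1-based lentiviral transfer plasmid built on the pMJ179 sgRNA-expression backbone. It combines an sgRNA directed against EIF3D with overexpression of a mutant EIF3D coding sequence from the same provirus. It is maintained in E. coli through a high-copy ColE1/pUC-type origin and an ampicillin resistance gene (β-lactamase with its own promoter). The viral portion has a CMV enhancer/promoter placed upstream of a truncated 5' LTR to drive genomic RNA production in packaging cells. This is followed by the Ψ packaging signal with a gag fragment, the RRE for Rev-dependent nuclear export, the cPPT/CTS, a WPRE downstream of the payload to boost transcript expression, and a truncated 3' LTR region.

The payload lies between two loxP sites, which in principle would allow Cre-mediated removal of the cassette. An annotated S. pyogenes tracrRNA-derived scaffold fragment marks the sgRNA unit. The annotation does not identify the promoter driving the guide, and the record does not give the guide's target site. Downstream, an SFFV promoter drives a single open reading frame arrangement of puromycin N-acetyltransferase, TagBFP and human EIF3D carrying the S528N and S529N substitutions. The catalogue entry describes BFP-P2A as fused N-terminally to the insert, so the fluorescent marker and the eIF3D variant should be released as separate polypeptides. The linker between PuroR and TagBFP is not annotated. Transduced mammalian cells can therefore be selected with puromycin and tracked by blue fluorescence.

The design suggests perturbing endogenous eIF3D while supplying a defined variant, in work on eIF3's role in start codon selectivity. The record does not state which Cas9 system the guide is paired with.
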