Addgene plasmid #222129: pEIF3D-S528N-S529N-sgEIF3D
Purpose: EIF3D variant overexpression vector with sgRNA targeting eIF3D
Depositing lab: Jonathan Weissman. Depositing organization: Whitehead Institute for Biomedical Research. Publication: Translational fidelity screens in mammalian cells reveal eIF3 and eIF4G2 as regulators of start codon selectivity. She R, Luo J, Weissman JS. Nucleic Acids Res. 2023 Jul 7;51(12):6355-6369. doi: 10.1093/nar/gkad329. PubMed 37144468.
Backbone
  Vector backbone: pMJ179
  Backbone manufacturer: Jonathan Weissman, Addgene plasmid #85996
  Vector type: Lentiviral
Growth in bacteria
  Bacterial resistance: Ampicillin, 100 μg/mL
  Growth temperature: 37°C
  Growth strain: NEB Stable
  Copy number: High Copy
Gene/Insert
  Gene/Insert name: eIF3D
  Species: H. sapiens (human)
  Mutation: S528N, S529N
  Entrez Gene: EIF3D (a.k.a. EIF3S7, eIF3-p66, eIF3-zeta)
  Tag / fusion protein: BFP-P2A (N terminal on insert)
  Cloning method: Gibson Cloning
Terms and licenses: Academic/Nonprofit Terms; Industry Terms: Not Available to Industry
How to cite: pEIF3D-S528N-S529N-sgEIF3D was a gift from Jonathan Weissman (Addgene plasmid # 222129 ; http://n2t.net/addgene:222129 ; RRID:Addgene_222129)
